Addgene plasmid #169114: pNB203
Purpose: TESEC expression vector for mEGFP-Alr fusion construct
Depositing lab: Edwin Wintermute. Depositing organization: INSERM U1284, Center for Research and Interdisciplinarity (CRI). Publication: Low-cost anti-mycobacterial drug discovery using engineered E. coli. Bongaerts N, Edoo Z, Abukar AA, Song X, Sosa-Carrillo S, Haggenmueller S, Savigny J, Gontier S, Lindner AB, Wintermute EH. Nat Commun. 2022 Jul 7;13(1):3905. doi: 10.1038/s41467-022-31570-3. PubMed 35798732.
Backbone
  Vector backbone: pNB200
  Backbone size w/o insert (bp): 2400
  Vector type: Bacterial Expression, Synthetic Biology
Growth in bacteria
  Bacterial resistance: Ampicillin, 100 μg/mL
  Growth temperature: 37°C
  Growth strain: DH5alpha
  Copy number: High Copy
Gene/Insert
  Gene/Insert name: mEGFP-alr
  Species: Synthetic; Mycobacterium tuberculosis H37Rv
  Insert size (bp): 2001
  Mutation: Codon optimized for E. coli
  Entrez Gene: alr (a.k.a. Rv3423c)
  Promoter: pBAD
  Cloning method: Restriction Enzyme; 5′ cloning site BsaI (destroyed during cloning); 3′ cloning site BsaI (destroyed during cloning)
  Sequencing primers: 5′ GATTAGCGGATCCTACCTGACG; 3′ AGGCCCAGTCTTTCGACTGAGC
Terms and licenses: Academic/Nonprofit Terms; Industry Terms: Not Available to Industry
Depositor comments: Please visit https://doi.org/10.1101/2021.03.26.437171 for bioRxiv preprint.
How to cite: pNB203 was a gift from Edwin Wintermute (Addgene plasmid # 169114 ; http://n2t.net/addgene:169114 ; RRID:Addgene_169114)
