[The description below was written by a language model from this plasmid's Addgene catalogue record and pLannotate feature annotations shown in this document.]
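Description:
pNB203 is a high-copy bacterial expression plasmid built on the pNB200 backbone and intended for use in E. coli as part of the TESEC system, a platform described in work on low-cost anti-mycobacterial drug discovery using engineered E. coli. The sequenced construct is about 4.4 kb. It replicates from a ColE1/pUC-type origin and is selected with ampicillin through a β-lactamase gene driven by its own bla promoter and followed by the phage lambda t0 terminator.

The payload is a roughly 2 kb mEGFP-alr fusion placed downstream of the arabinose-inducible araBAD (pBAD) promoter. The monomeric green fluorescent protein mEGFP lies at the N-terminal end. After a gap of about 100 bp that is not annotated and presumably serves as a linker comes alr (Rv3423c), the alanine racemase of Mycobacterium tuberculosis H37Rv, codon optimized for E. coli. Alanine racemase interconverts L- and D-alanine, supplying the D-alanine needed for peptidoglycan cross-linking. An rrnB T1 terminator sits just past the end of the fusion on the circular map and closes the transcription unit. The insert was assembled through BsaI sites that were destroyed during cloning, consistent with a Golden Gate-style approach.

No araC regulator gene is annotated on the plasmid, so arabinose-responsive control would presumably depend on araC supplied by the host, though the record does not say so. The fluorescent tag should allow the arabinose-controlled level of the mycobacterial enzyme to be followed by fluorescence. The record gives no detail on specific assays beyond its role as a TESEC expression vector.
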