Features (pLannotate 1.2.2; 8 found; start..end, strand, type, name):
     35..121     +  terminator     rrnB T1 terminator: Escherichia coli rrnB; transcription terminator T1 from the E. coli rrnB gene
    286..874     -  rep_origin     ori: high-copy-number ColE1/pMB1/pBR322/pUC origin of replication
    962..1056    -  terminator     lambda t0 terminator: transcription terminator from phage lambda
   1086..1946    -  CDS            AmpR: β-lactamase; bla; confers resistance to ampicillin, carbenicillin, and related antibiotics
   1947..2051    -  promoter       AmpR promoter: bla
   2095..2379    +  promoter       araBAD promoter: araBAD; promoter of the L-arabinose operon of E. coli; the araC regulatory gene is transcribed in the opposite direction (Guzman et al., 1995)
   2405..3121    +  CDS            mEGFP: mEGFP is a basic (constitutively fluorescent) green fluorescent protein published in 2002, derived from Aequorea victoria. It has moderate acid sensitivity.
   3230..4387    +  CDS            alr: ALR_MYCTU - Experimental evidence at protein level: Swiss-Prot protein existence level 1. Catalyzes the interconversion of L-alanine and D-alanine. D- alanine plays a key role in peptidoglycan cross-linking. From Mycobacterium tuberculosis (strain ATCC 25618 / H37Rv).
>Addgene plasmid #169114 | pNB203 | addgene full sequence | sequence record 334333 | Addgene NGS Result
AGGTGGGATCCCATGGTACGCGTGCTAGAGGCATCAAATAAAACGAAAGGCTCAGTCGAAAGACTGGGCC
TTTCGTTTTATCTGTTGTTTGTCGGTGAACGCTCTCCTGAGTAGGACAAATCCGCCGCCCTAGACCTAGG
GCGTTCGGCTGCGGCGAGCGGTATCAGCTCACTCAAAGGCGGTAATACGGTTATCCACAGAATCAGGGGA
TAACGCAGGAAAGAACATGTGAGCAAAAGGCCAGCAAAAGGCCAGGAACCGTAAAAAGGCCGCGTTGCTG
GCGTTTTTCCATAGGCTCCGCCCCCCTGACGAGCATCACAAAAATCGACGCTCAAGTCAGAGGTGGCGAA
ACCCGACAGGACTATAAAGATACCAGGCGTTTCCCCCTGGAAGCTCCCTCGTGCGCTCTCCTGTTCCGAC
CCTGCCGCTTACCGGATACCTGTCCGCCTTTCTCCCTTCGGGAAGCGTGGCGCTTTCTCATAGCTCACGC
TGTAGGTATCTCAGTTCGGTGTAGGTCGTTCGCTCCAAGCTGGGCTGTGTGCACGAACCCCCCGTTCAGC
CCGACCGCTGCGCCTTATCCGGTAACTATCGTCTTGAGTCCAACCCGGTAAGACACGACTTATCGCCACT
GGCAGCAGCCACTGGTAACAGGATTAGCAGAGCGAGGTATGTAGGCGGTGCTACAGAGTTCTTGAAGTGG
TGGCCTAACTACGGCTACACTAGAAGGACAGTATTTGGTATCTGCGCTCTGCTGAAGCCAGTTACCTTCG
GAAAAAGAGTTGGTAGCTCTTGATCCGGCAAACAAACCACCGCTGGTAGCGGTGGTTTTTTTGTTTGCAA
GCAGCAGATTACGCGCAGAAAAAAAGGATCTCAAGAAGATCCTTTGATCTTTTCTACGGGGTCTGACGCT
CAGTGGAACGAAAACTCACGTTAAGGGATTTTGGTCATGACTAGTGCTTGGATTCTCACCAATAAAAAAC
GCCCGGCGGCAACCGAGCGTTCTGAACAAATCCAGATGGAGTTCTGAGGTCATTACTGGATCTATCAACA
GGAGTCCAAGCGAGCTCGTAAACTTGGTCTGACAGTTACCAATGCTTAATCAGTGAGGCACCTATCTCAG
CGATCTGTCTATTTCGTTCATCCATAGTTGCCTGACTCCCCGTCGTGTAGATAACTACGATACGGGAGGG
CTTACCATCTGGCCCCAGTGCTGCAATGATACCGCGGGACCCACGCTCACCGGCTCCAGATTTATCAGCA
ATAAACCAGCCAGCCGGAAGGGCCGAGCGCAGAAGTGGTCCTGCAACTTTATCCGCCTCCATCCAGTCTA
TTAATTGTTGCCGGGAAGCTAGAGTAAGTAGTTCGCCAGTTAATAGTTTGCGCAACGTTGTTGCCATTGC
TACAGGCATCGTGGTGTCACGCTCGTCGTTTGGTATGGCTTCATTCAGCTCCGGTTCCCAACGATCAAGG
CGAGTTACATGATCCCCCATGTTGTGCAAAAAAGCGGTTAGCTCCTTCGGTCCTCCGATCGTTGTCAGAA
GTAAGTTGGCCGCAGTGTTATCACTCATGGTTATGGCAGCACTGCATAATTCTCTTACTGTCATGCCATC
CGTAAGATGCTTTTCTGTGACTGGTGAGTACTCAACCAAGTCATTCTGAGAATAGTGTATGCGGCGACCG
AGTTGCTCTTGCCCGGCGTCAATACGGGATAATACCGCGCCACATAGCAGAACTTTAAAAGTGCTCATCA
TTGGAAAACGTTCTTCGGGGCGAAAACTCTCAAGGATCTTACCGCTGTTGAGATCCAGTTCGATGTAACC
CACTCGTGCACCCAACTGATCTTCAGCATCTTTTACTTTCACCAGCGTTTCTGGGTGAGCAAAAACAGGA
AGGCAAAATGCCGCAAAAAAGGGAATAAGGGCGACACGGAAATGTTGAATACTCATACTCTTCCTTTTTC
AATATTATTGAAGCATTTATCAGGGTTATTGTCTCATGAGCGGATACATATTTGAATGTATTTAGAAAAA
TAAACAAATAGGGGTTCCGCGCACATTTCCCCGAAAAGTGCCACCTGACGTCGAAGACATGGAGAAGAAA
CCAATTGTCCATATTGCATCAGACATTGCCGTCACTGCGTCTTTTACTGGCTCTTCTCGCTAACCAAACC
GGTAACCCCGCTTATTAAAAGCATTCTGTAACAAAGCGGGACCAAAGCCATGACAAAAACGCGTAACAAA
AGTGTCTATAATCACGGCAGAAAAGTCCACATTGATTATTTGCACGGCGTCACACTTTGCTATGCCATAG
CATTTTTATCCATAAGATTAGCGGATCCTACCTGACGCTTTTTATCGCAACTCTCTACTGTTTCTCCATA
GAATTCATTAAAGAGGAGAAAGGAATGGTTAGCAAGGGCGAGGAGCTGTTCACCGGGGTGGTGCCCATCC
TGGTCGAGCTGGACGGCGACGTAAACGGCCACAAGTTCAGCGTGTCCGGCGAGGGCGAGGGCGATGCCAC
CTACGGCAAGCTGACCCTGAAGTTCATCTGCACCACCGGCAAGCTGCCCGTGCCCTGGCCCACCCTCGTG
ACCACCCTGACCTACGGCGTGCAGTGCTTCAGCCGCTACCCCGACCACATGAAGCAGCACGACTTCTTCA
AGTCCGCCATGCCCGAAGGCTACGTCCAGGAGCGCACCATCTTCTTCAAGGACGACGGCAACTACAAGAC
CCGCGCCGAGGTGAAGTTCGAGGGCGACACCCTGGTGAACCGCATCGAGCTGAAGGGCATCGACTTCAAG
GAGGACGGCAACATCCTGGGGCACAAGCTGGAGTACAACTACAACAGCCACAACGTCTATATCATGGCCG
ACAAGCAGAAGAACGGCATCAAGGTGAACTTCAAGATCCGCCACAACATCGAGGACGGCAGCGTGCAGCT
CGCCGACCACTACCAGCAGAACACCCCCATCGGCGACGGCCCCGTGCTGCTGCCCGACAACCACTACCTG
AGCACCCAGTCCAAGCTGAGCAAAGACCCCAACGAGAAGCGCGATCACATGGTCCTGCTGGAGTTCGTGA
CCGCCGCCGGGATCACTCTCGGCATGGACGAGCTGTACAAGGGTGGTGGTGGTTCTGGTGGTGGTGGTTC
TGGTGGTGGTGGTTCTAAACGCTTTTGGGAAAATGTGGGTAAACCTAACGATACGACGGACGGTCGCGGC
ACCACCTCCCTCGCGATGACACCGATCTCACAGACTCCGGGCTTACTGGCCGAGGCGATGGTTGACCTCG
GAGCTATTGAACATAATGTGCGTGTCCTCCGCGAACATGCGGGCCACGCCCAGTTGATGGCAGTCGTTAA
GGCAGACGGCTACGGTCACGGGGCTACACGCGTAGCTCAAACGGCCTTAGGCGCCGGTGCTGCGGAACTG
GGGGTCGCGACAGTGGATGAAGCTCTTGCGCTGCGTGCCGACGGCATTACCGCGCCGGTATTAGCGTGGC
TGCATCCGCCGGGTATCGACTTTGGTCCAGCCCTGCTGGCCGATGTTCAGGTGGCGGTTTCTTCACTGCG
CCAGTTGGATGAATTGCTGCACGCGGTTCGCCGTACCGGTCGCACCGCGACCGTCACGGTCAAAGTGGAT
ACCGGACTCAACCGCAACGGCGTAGGTCCAGCACAATTCCCAGCGATGTTAACGGCGCTTCGTCAGGCCA
TGGCTGAAGATGCTGTGCGCCTGCGCGGCCTGATGAGCCATATGGTTTATGCAGATAAGCCCGACGATAG
TATTAATGACGTACAAGCGCAACGTTTTACTGCTTTCCTGGCGCAGGCGCGTGAACAGGGCGTGCGTTTT
GAAGTGGCACATCTGTCAAACAGTTCGGCCACGATGGCCCGCCCAGACCTGACATTCGATCTGGTGCGCC
CTGGTATCGCTGTCTACGGGCTTTCACCGGTGCCGGCCCTGGGTGATATGGGCCTGGTGCCGGCAATGAC
AGTCAAATGTGCCGTGGCGCTCGTGAAAAGTATTCGTGCGGGTGAAGGCGTGTCTTATGGGCATACATGG
ATCGCACCCCGCGATACTAATCTGGCGCTGTTGCCGATTGGCTATGCCGATGGCGTTTTTCGCTCATTAG
GCGGACGTCTGGAAGTTCTGATTAATGGACGCCGCTGCCCAGGTGTAGGTCGTATTTGTATGGATCAGTT
TATGGTCGATCTGGGTCCGGGCCCGCTGGACGTCGCGGAGGGTGACGAAGCGATCCTGTTTGGTCCGGGC
ATCCGCGGAGAACCGACCGCCCAAGACTGGGCGGACCTGGTGGGGACTATTCACTACGAAGTGGTAACCT
CACCGCGCGGGCGTATTACCCGTACGTACCGCGAAGCTGAAAACCGCTAA
